Addgene plasmid #157587: pD649-HAsp-NPHS1-COMP5AP-AviTag-9xHis
Purpose: Mammalian expression of cell-surface protein extracellular domain fused to COMP5AP-AviTag-9xHis. Protein is secreted from cells.
Depositing lab: Chris Garcia. Depositing organization: Stanford University. Publication: A Human IgSF Cell-Surface Interactome Reveals a Complex Network of Protein-Protein Interactions. Wojtowicz WM, Vielmetter J, Fernandes RA, Siepe DH, Eastman CL, Chisholm GB, Cox S, Klock H, Anderson PW, Rue SM, Miller JJ, Glaser SM, Bragstad ML, Vance J, Lam AW, Lesley SA, Zinn K, Garcia KC. Cell. 2020 Aug 20;182(4):1027-1043.e17. doi: 10.1016/j.cell.2020.07.025. PubMed 32822567.
Backbone
  Vector backbone: pD649
  Backbone size w/o insert (bp): 7153
  Vector type: Mammalian Expression
Growth in bacteria
  Bacterial resistance: Ampicillin, 100 μg/mL
  Growth temperature: 37°C
  Growth strain: DH5alpha
  Copy number: High Copy
Gene/Insert
  Gene/Insert name: NPHS1 (alt name: NPHN)
  Species: H. sapiens (human)
  Insert size (bp): 3099
  Entrez Gene: NPHS1 (a.k.a. CNF, NPHN, nephrin)
  Promoter: CMV/SP6
  Tag / fusion protein: COMP5AP-AviTag-9xHis (C terminal on backbone)
  Cloning method: Restriction Enzyme; 5′ cloning site GCGGCCGC (not destroyed); 3′ cloning site GGCGCGCC (not destroyed)
  Sequencing primers: 5′ ATTTAGGTGACACTATAG; 3′ CGTCGCACTCCATCACGGTG
Resource information
  A portion of this plasmid was derived from a plasmid made by: synthesis by ThermoFisher
Terms and licenses: Academic/Nonprofit Terms; Industry Terms: Not Available to Industry
Depositor comments: Some plasmids in this collection may have an IS4-like element ISVsa5 family transposase upstream of the CMV promoter.
How to cite: pD649-HAsp-NPHS1-COMP5AP-AviTag-9xHis was a gift from Chris Garcia (Addgene plasmid # 157587 ; http://n2t.net/addgene:157587 ; RRID:Addgene_157587)
