[The description below was written by a language model from this plasmid's Addgene catalogue record and pLannotate feature annotations shown in this document.]
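Description:
pD649-HAsp-NPHS1-COMP5AP-AviTag-9xHis is a mammalian expression plasmid on the pD649 backbone that produces a secreted, tagged form of the extracellular domain of human nephrin (NPHS1), an immunoglobulin-superfamily cell-surface protein of the kidney podocyte slit diaphragm. It is propagated in E. coli as a high-copy plasmid through a ColE1/pUC-type origin with ampicillin selection. A separate SV40 early/EM7 promoter cassette carries a puromycin N-acetyltransferase gene followed by an SV40 poly(A) signal, which could support selection in mammalian cells. A partial f1 origin and several small annotated fragments (KanR, lacZα, ble, rrnB T2) appear to be backbone remnants.

Expression is driven by the CMV enhancer/promoter with a portion of CMV intron A. An SP6 promoter lies just upstream of the coding region. The name indicates an HA signal peptide, although the annotation tool labels this leader as an IgH signal sequence fragment. The roughly 3.1 kb NPHS1 ectodomain sits between two retained restriction sites and is fused at its C terminus to a rat COMP coiled-coil segment, which pentamerises the protein. This is followed by human placental alkaline phosphatase as an enzymatic reporter, an AviTag for site-specific biotinylation and a polyhistidine tag, ending at a bGH poly(A) signal. Such multimerised, AP-tagged proteins increase avidity for detecting weak ectodomain interactions, consistent with the associated human IgSF cell-surface interactome screen.

Two sequence records are provided. The 11,590 nt sequenced version is about 1.3 kb longer than the 10,252 nt reference. The extra segment lies upstream of the CMV enhancer and includes an RNA-OUT element, consistent with the depositor's note that some plasmids in the collection carry an IS4-like transposase insertion there.
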