Features (pLannotate 1.2.2; 25 found; start..end, strand, type, name):
    119..143     -  CDS            KanR (fragment): aminoglycoside phosphotransferase; aph(3')-Ia; confers resistance to kanamycin
    254..842     +  rep_origin     ori: high-copy-number ColE1/pMB1/pBR322/pUC origin of replication
   1067..1084    +  terminator     rrnB T2 terminator (fragment): transcription terminator T2 from the E. coli rrnB gene
   1109..1128    -  CDS            lacZα (fragment): LacZα fragment of β-galactosidase; lacZ fragment
   1582..1602    +  protein_bind   lac operator (fragment): The lac repressor binds to the lac operator to inhibit transcription in E. coli. This inhibition can be relieved by adding lactose or isopropyl-β-D-thiogalactopyranoside (IPTG). lac repressor encoded by lacI
   2835..2904    +  ncRNA          RNA-OUT: Accession: RF00240 - RNA-OUT
   3181..3484    +  enhancer       CMV enhancer: human cytomegalovirus immediate early enhancer
   3485..3688    +  promoter       CMV promoter: human cytomegalovirus (CMV) immediate early promoter
   3824..3867    +  intron         CMV intron (fragment): modified intron A from human cytomegalovirus
   3919..3937    +  promoter       SP6 promoter: promoter for bacteriophage SP6 RNA polymerase
   3941..3978    +  CDS            IgH signal sequence (fragment): signal sequence from the mouse immunoglobulin heavy chain variable region
   4084..7179    +  CDS            NPHS1 (fragment): NPHN_HUMAN - Also known as NPHN. Experimental evidence at protein level: Swiss-Prot protein existence level 1. Seems to play a role in the development or function of the kidney glomerular filtration barrier. Regulates glomerular vascular permeability. May anchor the podocyte slit diaphragm to the actin cytoskeleton. Plays a role in skeletal muscle formation through regulation of myoblast fusion (By similarity). From Homo sapiens (Human).
   7282..7461    +  CDS            Comp (fragment): COMP_RAT - Experimental evidence at protein level: Swiss-Prot protein existence level 1. May play a role in the structural integrity of cartilage via its interaction with other extracellular matrix proteins such as the collagens and fibronectin. Can mediate the interaction of chondrocytes with the cartilage extracellular matrix through interaction with cell surface integrin receptors. Could play a role in the pathogenesis of osteoarthritis. Potent suppressor of apoptosis in both primary chondrocytes and transformed cells. Suppresses apoptosis by blocking the activation of caspase-3 and by indu
   7449..8901    +  CDS            SEAP (fragment): secreted alkaline phosphatase from human placenta The natural enzyme has a C-terminal transmembrane sequence that is replaced by a GPI anchor.
   8926..8967    +  CDS            AviTag™ (fragment): peptide tag that allows for enzymatic biotinylation
   8971..8994    +  CDS            8xHis: 8xHis affinity tag
   9140..9251    +  polyA_signal   bGH poly(A) signal: bovine growth hormone polyadenylation signal
   9252..9360    +  rep_origin     f1 ori (fragment): f1 bacteriophage origin of replication; arrow indicates direction of (+) strand synthesis
   9374..9703    +  promoter       SV40 promoter: SV40 enhancer and early promoter
   9751..9798    +  promoter       EM7 promoter: synthetic bacterial promoter&nbsp
   9817..10416   +  CDS            PuroR (fragment): puromycin N-acetyltransferase; pac from Streptomyces; confers resistance to puromycin
  10426..10551   +  CDS            ble (fragment): BLE_KLEPN - Experimental evidence at protein level: Swiss-Prot protein existence level 1. Binding protein with a strong affinity to the bleomycin family of antibiotics. Binds to CL990; an antimitotic-antibiotic compound. From Klebsiella pneumoniae.
  10546..10667   +  polyA_signal   SV40 poly(A) signal: SV40 polyadenylation signal
  10720..11580   -  CDS            AmpR: β-lactamase; bla; confers resistance to ampicillin, carbenicillin, and related antibiotics
  11583..89      -  promoter       AmpR promoter (fragment) (across the origin): bla
>Addgene plasmid #157587 | pD649-HAsp-NPHS1-COMP5AP-AviTag-9xHis | addgene full sequence | sequence record 458135 | Addgene NGS Result
TTTCAATATTATTGAAGCATTTATCAGGGTTATTGTCTCATGAGCGGATACATATTTGAATGTATTTAGA
AAAATAAACAAATAGGGGTCAGTGTTACAACCAATTAACCAATTCTGAACATTATCGCGAGCCCATTTAT
ACCTGAATATGGCTCATAACACCCCTTGCTCATGACCAAAATCCCTTAACGTGAGTTACGCGCGCGTCGT
TCCACTGAGCGTCAGACCCCGTAGAAAAGATCAAAGGATCTTCTTGAGATCCTTTTTTTCTGCGCGTAAT
CTGCTGCTTGCAAACAAAAAAACCACCGCTACCAGCGGTGGTTTGTTTGCCGGATCAAGAGCTACCAACT
CTTTTTCCGAAGGTAACTGGCTTCAGCAGAGCGCAGATACCAAATACTGTTCTTCTAGTGTAGCCGTAGT
TAGCCCACCACTTCAAGAACTCTGTAGCACCGCCTACATACCTCGCTCTGCTAATCCTGTTACCAGTGGC
TGCTGCCAGTGGCGATAAGTCGTGTCTTACCGGGTTGGACTCAAGACGATAGTTACCGGATAAGGCGCAG
CGGTCGGGCTGAACGGGGGGTTCGTGCACACAGCCCAGCTTGGAGCGAACGACCTACACCGAACTGAGAT
ACCTACAGCGTGAGCTATGAGAAAGCGCCACGCTTCCCGAAGGGAGAAAGGCGGACAGGTATCCGGTAAG
CGGCAGGGTCGGAACAGGAGAGCGCACGAGGGAGCTTCCAGGGGGAAACGCCTGGTATCTTTATAGTCCT
GTCGGGTTTCGCCACCTCTGACTTGAGCGTCGATTTTTGTGATGCTCGTCAGGGGGGCGGAGCCTATGGA
AAAACGCCAGCAACGCGGCCTTTTTACGGTTCCTGGCCTTTTGCTGGCCTTTTGCTCACATGTTCTTTCC
TGCGTTATCCCCTGATTCTGTGGATAACCGTATTACCGCCTTTGAGTGAGCTGATACCGCTCGCCGCAGC
CGAACGACCGAGCGCAGCGAGTCAGTGAGCGAGGAAGCGGAAGGCGAGAGTAGGGAACTGCCAGGCATCA
AACTAAGCAGAAGGCCCCTGACGGATGGCCTTTTTGCGTTTCTACAAACTCTTTCTGTGTTGTAAAACGA
CGGCCAGTCTTAAGCTCGGGCCCCCTGGGCGGTTCTGATAACGAGTAATCGTTAATCCGCAAATAACGTA
AAAACCCGCTTCGGCGGGTTTTTTTATGGGGGGAGTTTAGGGAAAGAGCATTTGTCAGAATATTTAAGGG
CGCCTGTCACTTTGCTTGATATATGAGAATTATTTAACCTTATAAATGAGAAAAAAGCAACGCACTTTAA
ATAAGATACGTTGCTTTTTCGATTGATGAACACCTATAATTAAACTATTCATCTATTATTTATGATTTTT
TGTATATACAATATTTCTAGTTTGTTAAAGAGAATTAAGAAAATAAATCTCGAAAATAATAAAGGGAAAA
TCAGTTTTTGATATCAAAATTATACATGTCAACGATAATACAAAATATAATACAAACTATAAGATGTTAT
CAGTATTTATTATCATTTAGAATAAATTTTGTGTCGCCCTTAATTGTGAGCGGATAACAATTACGAGCTT
CATGCACAGTGCTGAGAGATCCCCTCATAATTTCCCCAAAGCGTAACCATGTGTGAATAAATTTTGAGCT
AGTAGGGTTGCAGCCACGAGTAAGTCTTCCCTTGTTATTGTGTAGCCAGAATGCCGCAAAACTTCCATGC
CTAAGCGAACTGTTGAGAGTACGTTTCGATTTCTGACTGTGTTAGCCTGGAAGTGCTTGTCCCAACCTTG
TTTCTGAGCATGAACGCCCGCAAGCCAACATGTTAGTTGAAGCATCAGGGCGATTAGCAGCATGATATCA
AAACGCTCTGAGCTGCTCGTTCGGCTATGGCGTAGGCCTAGTCCGTAGGCAGGACTTTTCAAGTCTCGGA
AGGTTTCTTCAATCTGCATTCGCTTCGAATAGATATTAACAAGTTGTTTGGGTGTTCGAATTTCAACAGG
TAAGTTAGTTGCTAGAACCCATGGCTCCTTTGCCGACGCTGAGTAGATTTTAGGTGACGGGTGGTGACAA
TGAGTCCGTGTCGAGCGCTGATTTTTTCGGCCTTTAGAGCGAGATTTATACAATAGAATTTGGCATGAGA
TTGGATTGCTTTTAGTCAGCCTCTTATAGCCTAAAGTCTTTGAGTGACTAGATGACATATCATGTAAGTT
GCTGATAGGTTTCCAGTTTTCCGCTCCTAGGTCTGCATATTGTACTTTTCCTCTTACTCGACTTAACCAG
TACCAACCCAGCTTCTCAACGGATTTATACCATGGCACTTTAAAGCCAGCATCACTGACAATGAGCGGTG
TGGTGTTACTCGGTAGAATGCTCGCAAGGTCGGCTAGAAATTGGTCATGAGCTTTCTTTGAACATTGCTC
TGAAAGCGGGAACGCTTTCTCATAAAGAGTAACAGAACGACCGTGTAGTGCGACTGAAGCTCGCAATACC
ATAAGTCGTTTTTGCTCACGAATATCAGACCAGTCAACAAGTACAATGGGCATCGTATTGCCCGAACAGA
TAAAGCTAGCATGCCAACGGTATACAGCGAGTCGCTCTTTGTGGAGGTGACGATTACCTAACAATCGGTC
GATTCGTTTGATGTTATGTTTTGTTCTCGCTTTGGTTGGCAGGTTACGGCCAAGTTCGGTAAGAGTGAGA
GTTTTACAGTCAAGTAATGCGTGGCAAGCCAACGTTAAGCTGTTGAGTCGTTTTAAGTGTAATTCGGGGC
AGAATTGGTAAAGAGAGTCGTGTAAAATATCGAGTTCGCACATCTTGTTGTCTGATTATTGATTTTTCGC
GAAACCATTTGATCATATGACAAGATGTGTATCCACCTTAACTTAATGATTTTTACCAAAATCATTAGGG
GATTCATCAGTGCACAGTGGCGTTGACTCAATATTGGCCATTAGCCATATTATTCATTGGTTATATAGCA
TAAATCAATATTGGCTATTGGCCATTGCATACGTTGTATCTATATCATAATATGTACATTTATATTGGCT
CATGTCCAATATGACCGCCATGTTGGCATTGATTATTGACTAGTTATTAATAGTAATCAATTACGGGGTC
ATTAGTTCATAGCCCATATATGGAGTTCCGCGTTACATAACTTACGGTAAATGGCCCGCCTGGCTGACCG
CCCAACGACCCCCGCCCATTGACGTCAATAATGACGTATGTTCCCATAGTAACGCCAATAGGGACTTTCC
ATTGACGTCAATGGGTGGAGTATTTACGGTAAACTGCCCACTTGGCAGTACATCAAGTGTATCATATGCC
AAGTACGCCCCCTATTGACGTCAATGACGGTAAATGGCCCGCCTGGCATTATGCCCAGTACATGACCTTA
TGGGACTTTCCTACTTGGCAGTACATCTACGTATTAGTCATCGCTATTACCATGGTGATGCGGTTTTGGC
AGTACATCAATGGGCGTGGATAGCGGTTTGACTCACGGGGATTTCCAAGTCTCCACCCCATTGACGTCAA
TGGGAGTTTGTTTTGGCACCAAAATCAACGGGACTTTCCAAAATGTCGTAACAACTCCGCCCCATTGACG
CAAATGGGCGGTAGGCGTGTACGGTGGGAGGTCTATATAAGCAGAGCTCGTTTAGTGAACCGTCAGATCG
CCTGGAGACGCCATCCACGCTGTTTTGACCTCCATAGAAGACACCGGGACCGATCCAGCCTCCGCGGCCG
GGAACGGTGCATTGGAACGCGGATTCCCCGTGCCAAGAGTGACGTAAGTACCGCCTATAGAGTCTATAGG
CCCACCCCCTTGGCTTCGTTAGAACGCGGCTACAATTAATACATAACCTTATGTATCATACACATACGAT
TTAGGTGACACTATAGAATAACATCCACTTTGCCTTTCTCTCCACAGGTGTCCACTCCCAGGTCCAACTG
CACCTCGGTTCTATCGAAAACGCGCCTGCTAGCGCCACCATGAAGACCATCATTGCCCTGAGCTACATCT
TCTGCCTGGTGTTCGCTGCGGCCGCCCAACTTGCTATTCCTGCTTCCGTGCCTAGAGGCTTTTGGGCCCT
GCCTGAGAATCTGACAGTGGTGGAAGGCGCCAGCGTGGAACTGAGATGCGGAGTGTCTACACCTGGATCT
GCCGTGCAGTGGGCCAAAGATGGACTGCTGCTTGGCCCCGATCCTAGAATCCCTGGCTTCCCCAGATACA
GACTGGAAGGCGATCCTGCCAGAGGCGAGTTCCATCTGCACATCGAGGCCTGCGATCTGAGCGACGATGC
CGAGTATGAGTGCCAAGTGGGCAGATCTGAGATGGGCCCTGAGCTGGTGTCTCCCAGAGTGATCCTGTCT
ATCCTGGTGCCTCCTAAACTGCTGCTGCTGACACCTGAGGCCGGCACAATGGTTACATGGGTGGCCGGAC
AAGAGTACGTGGTCAATTGTGTGTCTGGCGACGCCAAGCCTGCTCCTGATATCACAATCCTGCTGAGCGG
CCAGACCATCAGCGACATCAGCGCCAATGTGAATGAGGGCAGCCAGCAGAAACTGTTCACCGTGGAAGCC
ACCGCCAGAGTGACACCCAGAAGCAGCGATAACAGACAGCTGCTCGTGTGCGAAGCCAGCTCTCCTGCTC
TGGAAGCCCCTATCAAGGCCAGCTTCACCGTGAACGTGCTGTTCCCTCCTGGACCTCCTGTGATTGAGTG
GCCTGGACTGGATGAGGGACACGTTCGAGCTGGACAGAGCCTGGAACTGCCTTGTGTGGCTAGAGGCGGA
AATCCTCTGGCTACCCTGCAGTGGCTGAAGAATGGCCAGCCTGTGTCTACCGCCTGGGGAACAGAACATA
CACAGGCCGTGGCCAGATCCGTGCTGGTCATGACAGTTAGACCTGAGGATCACGGCGCCCAGCTGAGCTG
TGAAGCCCATAATTCTGTGTCCGCCGGCACACAAGAGCACGGCATCACCCTGCAAGTGACCTTTCCACCT
AGCGCCATCATCATCCTGGGCAGCGCCTCTCAGACCGAGAACAAGAATGTGACCCTGTCCTGCGTGTCCA
AGAGCAGCAGACCTAGAGTGCTGCTGAGATGGTGGCTTGGATGGCGTCAGCTGCTGCCCATGGAAGAGAC
AGTGATGGATGGCCTGCACGGCGGCCACATCTCTATGAGCAATCTGACCTTCCTGGCCAGAAGAGAGGAC
AACGGCCTGACACTGACATGCGAGGCCTTCTCCGAGGCCTTTACCAAAGAGACATTCAAGAAGTCCCTGA
TCCTGAACGTGAAGTACCCCGCTCAGAAGCTGTGGATCGAAGGCCCTCCTGAGGGACAGAAACTGAGAGC
TGGAACAAGAGTGCGCCTCGTGTGCCTGGCCATTGGAGGAAATCCTGAGCCTAGCCTGATGTGGTACAAG
GACAGCAGAACCGTGACCGAGAGCAGACTGCCCCAAGAGTCCAGAAGAGTGCACCTGGGCTCTGTGGAAA
AGAGCGGCAGCACCTTCAGCAGAGAACTGGTGCTGGTTACAGGCCCCTCCGACAACCAGGCCAAGTTTAC
CTGTAAAGCCGGCCAGCTGAGTGCCTCCACACAGCTGGCTGTTCAGTTCCCACCTACCAACGTGACAATC
CTGGCCAACGCTTCTGCTCTGAGGCCTGGGGATGCTCTGAATCTGACTTGCGTGTCCGTGTCCAGCAATC
CTCCAGTGAATCTGAGCTGGGACAAAGAGGGCGAGAGACTCGAAGGTGTTGCTGCCCCTCCTAGAAGGGC
CCCTTTTAAAGGATCTGCAGCCGCTAGAAGCGTGCTGCTCCAGGTGTCATCCAGAGATCACGGCCAGAGA
GTGACCTGTAGAGCCCATTCTGCCGAGCTGAGAGAAACCGTGTCTAGCTTCTACCGGCTCAATGTGCTGT
ACAGACCCGAGTTCCTGGGCGAGCAGGTTCTGGTGGTTACAGCTGTTGAACAGGGCGAAGCTCTGCTGCC
CGTGTCTGTGTCTGCTAATCCCGCTCCTGAGGCCTTCAACTGGACCTTCAGAGGCTACAGACTGAGCCCT
GCTGGCGGACCCAGACACAGGATTCTTTCTAGCGGAGCCCTGCACCTGTGGAACGTGACCAGAGCCGATG
ATGGCCTGTATCAGCTGCACTGCCAGAATAGCGAAGGCACAGCCGAAGCCAGACTGAGACTGGATGTGCA
CTACGCCCCTACCATCAGAGCACTGCAGGACCCCACCGAAGTGAATGTCGGCGGATCTGTGGATATCGTG
TGCACCGTGGACGCTAACCCTATCCTGCCTGGCATGTTCAACTGGGAGAGACTGGGCGAAGATGAGGAAG
ATCAGTCCCTGGACGACATGGAAAAGATCAGCAGAGGCCCTACCGGCAGGCTGAGAATTCATCATGCCAA
ACTGGCCCAGGCAGGCGCCTACCAGTGTATCGTTGATAATGGCGTGGCCCCTCCTGCTCGGAGACTGCTG
AGACTCGTTGTCAGATTTGCCCCTCAAGTGGAACACCCCACACCTCTGACAAAAGTGGCCGCTGCCGGCG
ATAGCACATCTTCTGCTACACTGCATTGCAGAGCCAGGGGCGTGCCCAACATCGTGTTTACCTGGACCAA
GAACGGCGTGCCCCTGGACCTGCAAGATCCTAGATACACCGAGCACACCTACCACCAAGGCGGAGTGCAT
AGCAGCCTGCTGACCATTGCTAACGTGTCAGCCGCTCAGGACTACGCCCTGTTTACATGCACAGCCACAA
ACGCCCTGGGCTCCGACCAGACAAATATCCAGCTCGTGTCCATCAGCAGACCCGATCCTCCATCTGGCCT
GAAGGTGGTGTCTCTGACACCTCACTCTGTGGGCCTCGAGTGGAAGCCTGGATTTGATGGTGGACTGCCT
CAGCGGTTCTGCATCAGATATGAGGCCCTGGGCACCCCTGGCTTTCACTATGTTGATGTGGTGCCACCTC
AGGCTACCACATTCACCCTGACAGGCCTGCAGCCTAGCACAAGATACAGAGTGTGGCTGCTGGCCTCTAA
TGCCCTGGGAGATTCTGGACTGGCCGACAAGGGAACCCAGCTGCCTATTACAACACCCGGACTGCACCAG
CCTAGCGGCGAACCTGAAGATCAGCTGCCAACCGAGCCACCTTCTGGCGCGCCGGAAGATCAAGTTGATC
CAAGATTGATTGATGGCAAGGGCGGATCTCTGGAGGTGCTGTTCCAGGGACCAGGCGGAAGCGGCAATCC
CGGCGGCGATCTGGCCCCCCAGATGCTGCGCGAGCTGCAGGAGACCAATGCCGCCCTGCAGGACGTGCGC
GAGCTGCTGCGCCACCGCGTGAAGGAGATCACCTTCCTGAAGAACACCGTGATGGAGTGCGACGCCTGCG
GTATGCAGCCCTCTAGAGGCTCCGGCTCCATCATCCCAGTTGAGGAGGAGAACCCGGACTTCTGGAACCG
CGAGGCAGCCGAGGCCCTGGGTGCCGCCAAGAAGCTGCAGCCTGCACAGACAGCCGCCAAGAACCTCATC
ATCTTCCTGGGCGATGGGATGGGGGTGTCTACGGTGACAGCTGCCAGGATCCTAAAAGGGCAGAAGAAGG
ACAAACTGGGGCCTGAGATACCCCTGGCCATGGACCGCTTCCCATATGTGGCTCTGTCCAAGACATACAA
TGTAGACAAACATGTGCCAGACAGTGGAGCCACAGCCACGGCCTACCTGTGCGGGGTCAAGGGCAACTTC
CAGACCATTGGCTTGAGTGCAGCCGCCCGCTTTAACCAGTGCAACACGACACGCGGCAACGAGGTCATCT
CCGTGATGAATCGGGCCAAGAAAGCAGGGAAGTCAGTGGGAGTGGTAACCACCACACGAGTGCAGCACGC
CTCGCCAGCCGGCACCTACGCCCACACGGTGAACCGCAACTGGTACTCGGACGCCGACGTGCCTGCCTCG
GCCCGCCAGGAGGGGTGCCAGGACATCGCTACGCAGCTCATCTCCAACATGGACATTGACGTGATCCTAG
GTGGAGGCCGAAAGTACATGTTTCGCATGGGAACCCCAGACCCTGAGTACCCAGATGACTACAGCCAAGG
TGGGACCAGGCTGGACGGGAAGAATCTGGTGCAGGAATGGCTGGCGAAGCGCCAGGGTGCCCGGTATGTG
TGGAACCGCACTGAGCTCATGCAGGCTTCCCTGGACCCGTCTGTGACCCATCTCATGGGTCTCTTTGAGC
CTGGAGACATGAAATACGAGATCCACCGAGACTCCACACTGGACCCCTCCCTGATGGAGATGACAGAGGC
TGCCCTGCGCCTGCTGAGCAGGAACCCCCGCGGCTTCTTCCTCTTCGTGGAGGGTGGTCGCATCGACCAT
GGTCATCATGAAAGCAGGGCTTACCGGGCACTGACTGAGACGATCATGTTCGACGACGCCATTGAGAGGG
CGGGCCAGCTCACCAGCGAGGAGGACACGCTGAGCCTCGTCACTGCCGACCACTCCCACGTCTTCTCCTT
CGGAGGCTACCCCCTGCGAGGGAGCTCCATCTTCGGGCTGGCCCCTGGCAAGGCCCGGGACAGGAAGGCC
TACACGGTCCTCCTATACGGAAACGGTCCAGGCTATGTGCTCAAGGACGGCGCCCGGCCGGATGTTACCG
AGAGCGAGAGCGGGAGCCCCGAGTATCGGCAGCAGTCAGCAGTGCCCCTGGACGAAGAGACCCACGCAGG
CGAGGACGTGGCGGTGTTCGCGCGCGGCCCGCAGGCGCACCTGGTTCACGGCGTGCAGGAGCAGACCTTC
ATAGCGCACGTCATGGCCTTCGCCGCCTGCCTGGAGCCCTACACCGCCTGCGACCTGGCGCCCCCCGCCG
GCACCACCGACGCCGCGCACCCGGGTGGCGGAGGACTGAACGACATCTTCGAGGCTCAGAAAATCGAATG
GCACGAACATCACCATCACCATCACCATCACCATTAAGGCCGGCCTGTAGTCACTGGCACAACGCGTTAC
CCGGTAAGCCAATCGGGTATACACGGTCGTCATACTGCAGACAGGGTTCTTCTACTTTGCAAGATAGTCT
TGAGTAGTAAAATAAATAGATAGAGAAAATCAGCCTCGACTGTGCCTTCTAGTTGCCAGCCATCTGTTGT
TTGCCCCTCCCCCGTGCCTTCCTTGACCCTGGAAGGTGCCACTCCCACTGTCCTTTCCTAATAAAATGAG
GAAATTGCATCACAACACTCAACCCTATCTCGGTCTATTCTTTTGATTTATAAGGGATTTTGCCGATTTC
GGCCTATTGGTTAAAAAATGAGCTGATTTAACAAAAATTTAACGCGAATTAATTCTGTGGAATGTGTGTC
AGTTAGGGTGTGGAAAGTCCCCAGGCTCCCCAGCAGGCAGAAGTATGCAAAGCATGCATCTCAATTAGTC
AGCAACCAGGTGTGGAAAGTCCCCAGGCTCCCCAGCAGGCAGAAGTATGCAAAGCATGCATCTCAATTAG
TCAGCAACCATAGTCCCGCCCCTAACTCCGCCCATCCCGCCCCTAACTCCGCCCAGTTCCGCCCATTCTC
CGCCCCATGGCTGACTAATTTTTTTTATTTATGCAGAGGCCGAGGCCGCCTCTGCCTCTGAGCTATTCCA
GAAGTAGTGAGGAGGCTTTTTTGGAGGCCTAGGCTTTTGCAAAAAGCTCCCGGGAGCTTGTATATCCATT
TTCGGATCTGATCAGCACGTGTTGACAATTAATCATCGGCATAGTATATCGGCATAGTATAATACGACAA
GGTGAGGAACTAAACCATGACCGAGTACAAGCCCACGGTGCGCCTCGCCACCCGCGACGACGTCCCCAGG
GCCGTACGCACCCTCGCCGCCGCGTTCGCCGACTACCCCGCCACGCGCCACACCGTCGATCCGGACCGCC
ACATCGAGCGGGTCACCGAGCTGCAAGAACTCTTCCTCACGCGCGTCGGGCTCGACATCGGCAAGGTGTG
GGTCGCGGACGACGGCGCCGCGGTGGCGGTCTGGACCACGCCGGAGAGCGTCGAAGCGGGGGCGGTGTTC
GCCGAGATCGGCCCGCGCATGGCCGAGTTGAGCGGTTCCCGGCTGGCCGCGCAGCAACAGATGGAAGGCC
TCCTGGCGCCGCACCGGCCCAAGGAGCCCGCGTGGTTCCTGGCCACCGTCGGCGTCTCGCCCGACCACCA
GGGCAAGGGTCTGGGCAGCGCCGTCGTGCTCCCCGGAGTGGAGGCGGCCGAGCGCGCCGGGGTGCCCGCC
TTCCTGGAGACATCCGCGCCCCGCAACCTCCCCTTCTACGAGCGGCTCGGCTTCACCGTCACCGCCGACG
TCGAGGTGCCCGAAGGACCGCGCACCTGGTGCATGACCCGCAAGCCCGGTGCCTGACACGTGCTACGAGA
TTTCGATTCCACCGCCGCCTTCTATGAAAGGTTGGGCTTCGGAATCGTTTTCCGGGACGCCGGCTGGATG
ATCCTCCAGCGCGGGGATCTCATGCTGGAGTTCTTCGCCCACCCCAACTTGTTTATTGCAGCTTATAATG
GTTACAAATAAAGCAATAGCATCACAAATTTCACAAATAAAGCATTTTTTTCACTGCATTCTAGTTGTGG
TTTGTCCAAACTCATCAATGTATCTTATCATGTCTGTATACCGTCGACCTCTAGCTAGAGCTTGGCGTAA
TCATGGTCATTACCAATGCTTAATCAGTGAGGCACCTATCTCAGCGATCTGTCTATTTCGTTCATCCATA
GTTGCCTGACTCCCCGTCGTGTAGATAACTACGATACGGGAGGGCTTACCATCTGGCCCCAGCGCTGCGA
TGATACCGCGAGAACCACGCTCACCGGCTCCGGATTTATCAGCAATAAACCAGCCAGCCGGAAGGGCCGA
GCGCAGAAGTGGTCCTGCAACTTTATCCGCCTCCATCCAGTCTATTAATTGTTGCCGGGAAGCTAGAGTA
AGTAGTTCGCCAGTTAATAGTTTGCGCAACGTTGTTGCCATCGCTACAGGCATCGTGGTGTCACGCTCGT
CGTTTGGTATGGCTTCATTCAGCTCCGGTTCCCAACGATCAAGGCGAGTTACATGATCCCCCATGTTGTG
CAAAAAAGCGGTTAGCTCCTTCGGTCCTCCGATCGTTGTCAGAAGTAAGTTGGCCGCAGTGTTATCACTC
ATGGTTATGGCAGCACTGCATAATTCTCTTACTGTCATGCCATCCGTAAGATGCTTTTCTGTGACTGGTG
AGTACTCAACCAAGTCATTCTGAGAATAGTGTATGCGGCGACCGAGTTGCTCTTGCCCGGCGTCAATACG
GGATAATACCGCGCCACATAGCAGAACTTTAAAAGTGCTCATCATTGGAAAACGTTCTTCGGGGCGAAAA
CTCTCAAGGATCTTACCGCTGTTGAGATCCAGTTCGATGTAACCCACTCGTGCACCCAACTGATCTTCAG
CATCTTTTACTTTCACCAGCGTTTCTGGGTGAGCAAAAACAGGAAGGCAAAATGCCGCAAAAAAGGGAAT
AAGGGCGACACGGAAATGTTGAATACTCATATTCTTCCTT
