Features (pLannotate 1.2.2; 24 found; start..end, strand, type, name):
    119..143     -  CDS            KanR (fragment): aminoglycoside phosphotransferase; aph(3')-Ia; confers resistance to kanamycin
    254..842     +  rep_origin     ori: high-copy-number ColE1/pMB1/pBR322/pUC origin of replication
   1067..1084    +  terminator     rrnB T2 terminator (fragment): transcription terminator T2 from the E. coli rrnB gene
   1109..1128    -  CDS            lacZα (fragment): LacZα fragment of β-galactosidase; lacZ fragment
   1584..1600    +  protein_bind   lac operator: The lac repressor binds to the lac operator to inhibit transcription in E. coli. This inhibition can be relieved by adding lactose or isopropyl-β-D-thiogalactopyranoside (IPTG). lac repressor encoded by lacI
   1843..2146    +  enhancer       CMV enhancer: human cytomegalovirus immediate early enhancer
   2147..2350    +  promoter       CMV promoter: human cytomegalovirus (CMV) immediate early promoter
   2486..2529    +  intron         CMV intron (fragment): modified intron A from human cytomegalovirus
   2581..2599    +  promoter       SP6 promoter: promoter for bacteriophage SP6 RNA polymerase
   2603..2640    +  CDS            IgH signal sequence (fragment): signal sequence from the mouse immunoglobulin heavy chain variable region
   2746..5841    +  CDS            NPHS1 (fragment): NPHN_HUMAN - Also known as NPHN. Experimental evidence at protein level: Swiss-Prot protein existence level 1. Seems to play a role in the development or function of the kidney glomerular filtration barrier. Regulates glomerular vascular permeability. May anchor the podocyte slit diaphragm to the actin cytoskeleton. Plays a role in skeletal muscle formation through regulation of myoblast fusion (By similarity). From Homo sapiens (Human).
   5944..6123    +  CDS            Comp (fragment): COMP_RAT - Experimental evidence at protein level: Swiss-Prot protein existence level 1. May play a role in the structural integrity of cartilage via its interaction with other extracellular matrix proteins such as the collagens and fibronectin. Can mediate the interaction of chondrocytes with the cartilage extracellular matrix through interaction with cell surface integrin receptors. Could play a role in the pathogenesis of osteoarthritis. Potent suppressor of apoptosis in both primary chondrocytes and transformed cells. Suppresses apoptosis by blocking the activation of caspase-3 and by indu
   6111..7563    +  CDS            SEAP (fragment): secreted alkaline phosphatase from human placenta The natural enzyme has a C-terminal transmembrane sequence that is replaced by a GPI anchor.
   7588..7629    +  CDS            AviTag™ (fragment): peptide tag that allows for enzymatic biotinylation
   7633..7656    +  CDS            8xHis: 8xHis affinity tag
   7802..7913    +  polyA_signal   bGH poly(A) signal: bovine growth hormone polyadenylation signal
   7914..8022    +  rep_origin     f1 ori (fragment): f1 bacteriophage origin of replication; arrow indicates direction of (+) strand synthesis
   8036..8365    +  promoter       SV40 promoter: SV40 enhancer and early promoter
   8413..8460    +  promoter       EM7 promoter: synthetic bacterial promoter&nbsp
   8479..9078    +  CDS            PuroR (fragment): puromycin N-acetyltransferase; pac from Streptomyces; confers resistance to puromycin
   9088..9213    +  CDS            ble (fragment): BLE_KLEPN - Experimental evidence at protein level: Swiss-Prot protein existence level 1. Binding protein with a strong affinity to the bleomycin family of antibiotics. Binds to CL990; an antimitotic-antibiotic compound. From Klebsiella pneumoniae.
   9208..9329    +  polyA_signal   SV40 poly(A) signal: SV40 polyadenylation signal
   9382..10242   -  CDS            AmpR: β-lactamase; bla; confers resistance to ampicillin, carbenicillin, and related antibiotics
  10245..89      -  promoter       AmpR promoter (fragment) (across the origin): bla
>Addgene plasmid #157587 | pD649-HAsp-NPHS1-COMP5AP-AviTag-9xHis | analyzer sequence | sequence record 304283
TTTCAATATTATTGAAGCATTTATCAGGGTTATTGTCTCATGAGCGGATACATATTTGAATGTATTTAGA
AAAATAAACAAATAGGGGTCAGTGTTACAACCAATTAACCAATTCTGAACATTATCGCGAGCCCATTTAT
ACCTGAATATGGCTCATAACACCCCTTGCTCATGACCAAAATCCCTTAACGTGAGTTACGCGCGCGTCGT
TCCACTGAGCGTCAGACCCCGTAGAAAAGATCAAAGGATCTTCTTGAGATCCTTTTTTTCTGCGCGTAAT
CTGCTGCTTGCAAACAAAAAAACCACCGCTACCAGCGGTGGTTTGTTTGCCGGATCAAGAGCTACCAACT
CTTTTTCCGAAGGTAACTGGCTTCAGCAGAGCGCAGATACCAAATACTGTTCTTCTAGTGTAGCCGTAGT
TAGCCCACCACTTCAAGAACTCTGTAGCACCGCCTACATACCTCGCTCTGCTAATCCTGTTACCAGTGGC
TGCTGCCAGTGGCGATAAGTCGTGTCTTACCGGGTTGGACTCAAGACGATAGTTACCGGATAAGGCGCAG
CGGTCGGGCTGAACGGGGGGTTCGTGCACACAGCCCAGCTTGGAGCGAACGACCTACACCGAACTGAGAT
ACCTACAGCGTGAGCTATGAGAAAGCGCCACGCTTCCCGAAGGGAGAAAGGCGGACAGGTATCCGGTAAG
CGGCAGGGTCGGAACAGGAGAGCGCACGAGGGAGCTTCCAGGGGGAAACGCCTGGTATCTTTATAGTCCT
GTCGGGTTTCGCCACCTCTGACTTGAGCGTCGATTTTTGTGATGCTCGTCAGGGGGGCGGAGCCTATGGA
AAAACGCCAGCAACGCGGCCTTTTTACGGTTCCTGGCCTTTTGCTGGCCTTTTGCTCACATGTTCTTTCC
TGCGTTATCCCCTGATTCTGTGGATAACCGTATTACCGCCTTTGAGTGAGCTGATACCGCTCGCCGCAGC
CGAACGACCGAGCGCAGCGAGTCAGTGAGCGAGGAAGCGGAAGGCGAGAGTAGGGAACTGCCAGGCATCA
AACTAAGCAGAAGGCCCCTGACGGATGGCCTTTTTGCGTTTCTACAAACTCTTTCTGTGTTGTAAAACGA
CGGCCAGTCTTAAGCTCGGGCCCCCTGGGCGGTTCTGATAACGAGTAATCGTTAATCCGCAAATAACGTA
AAAACCCGCTTCGGCGGGTTTTTTTATGGGGGGAGTTTAGGGAAAGAGCATTTGTCAGAATATTTAAGGG
CGCCTGTCACTTTGCTTGATATATGAGAATTATTTAACCTTATAAATGAGAAAAAAGCAACGCACTTTAA
ATAAGATACGTTGCTTTTTCGATTGATGAACACCTATAATTAAACTATTCATCTATTATTTATGATTTTT
TGTATATACAATATTTCTAGTTTGTTAAAGAGAATTAAGAAAATAAATCTCGAAAATAATAAAGGGAAAA
TCAGTTTTTGATATCAAAATTATACATGTCAACGATAATACAAAATATAATACAAACTATAAGATGTTAT
CAGTATTTATTATCATTTAGAATAAATTTTGTGTCGCCCTTAATTGTGAGCGGATAACAATTACGAGCTT
CATGCACAGTGGCGTTGACTCAATATTGGCCATTAGCCATATTATTCATTGGTTATATAGCATAAATCAA
TATTGGCTATTGGCCATTGCATACGTTGTATCTATATCATAATATGTACATTTATATTGGCTCATGTCCA
ATATGACCGCCATGTTGGCATTGATTATTGACTAGTTATTAATAGTAATCAATTACGGGGTCATTAGTTC
ATAGCCCATATATGGAGTTCCGCGTTACATAACTTACGGTAAATGGCCCGCCTGGCTGACCGCCCAACGA
CCCCCGCCCATTGACGTCAATAATGACGTATGTTCCCATAGTAACGCCAATAGGGACTTTCCATTGACGT
CAATGGGTGGAGTATTTACGGTAAACTGCCCACTTGGCAGTACATCAAGTGTATCATATGCCAAGTACGC
CCCCTATTGACGTCAATGACGGTAAATGGCCCGCCTGGCATTATGCCCAGTACATGACCTTATGGGACTT
TCCTACTTGGCAGTACATCTACGTATTAGTCATCGCTATTACCATGGTGATGCGGTTTTGGCAGTACATC
AATGGGCGTGGATAGCGGTTTGACTCACGGGGATTTCCAAGTCTCCACCCCATTGACGTCAATGGGAGTT
TGTTTTGGCACCAAAATCAACGGGACTTTCCAAAATGTCGTAACAACTCCGCCCCATTGACGCAAATGGG
CGGTAGGCGTGTACGGTGGGAGGTCTATATAAGCAGAGCTCGTTTAGTGAACCGTCAGATCGCCTGGAGA
CGCCATCCACGCTGTTTTGACCTCCATAGAAGACACCGGGACCGATCCAGCCTCCGCGGCCGGGAACGGT
GCATTGGAACGCGGATTCCCCGTGCCAAGAGTGACGTAAGTACCGCCTATAGAGTCTATAGGCCCACCCC
CTTGGCTTCGTTAGAACGCGGCTACAATTAATACATAACCTTATGTATCATACACATACGATTTAGGTGA
CACTATAGAATAACATCCACTTTGCCTTTCTCTCCACAGGTGTCCACTCCCAGGTCCAACTGCACCTCGG
TTCTATCGAAAACGCGCCTGCTAGCGCCACCATGAAGACCATCATTGCCCTGAGCTACATCTTCTGCCTG
GTGTTCGCTGCGGCCGCCCAACTTGCTATTCCTGCTTCCGTGCCTAGAGGCTTTTGGGCCCTGCCTGAGA
ATCTGACAGTGGTGGAAGGCGCCAGCGTGGAACTGAGATGCGGAGTGTCTACACCTGGATCTGCCGTGCA
GTGGGCCAAAGATGGACTGCTGCTTGGCCCCGATCCTAGAATCCCTGGCTTCCCCAGATACAGACTGGAA
GGCGATCCTGCCAGAGGCGAGTTCCATCTGCACATCGAGGCCTGCGATCTGAGCGACGATGCCGAGTATG
AGTGCCAAGTGGGCAGATCTGAGATGGGCCCTGAGCTGGTGTCTCCCAGAGTGATCCTGTCTATCCTGGT
GCCTCCTAAACTGCTGCTGCTGACACCTGAGGCCGGCACAATGGTTACATGGGTGGCCGGACAAGAGTAC
GTGGTCAATTGTGTGTCTGGCGACGCCAAGCCTGCTCCTGATATCACAATCCTGCTGAGCGGCCAGACCA
TCAGCGACATCAGCGCCAATGTGAATGAGGGCAGCCAGCAGAAACTGTTCACCGTGGAAGCCACCGCCAG
AGTGACACCCAGAAGCAGCGATAACAGACAGCTGCTCGTGTGCGAAGCCAGCTCTCCTGCTCTGGAAGCC
CCTATCAAGGCCAGCTTCACCGTGAACGTGCTGTTCCCTCCTGGACCTCCTGTGATTGAGTGGCCTGGAC
TGGATGAGGGACACGTTCGAGCTGGACAGAGCCTGGAACTGCCTTGTGTGGCTAGAGGCGGAAATCCTCT
GGCTACCCTGCAGTGGCTGAAGAATGGCCAGCCTGTGTCTACCGCCTGGGGAACAGAACATACACAGGCC
GTGGCCAGATCCGTGCTGGTCATGACAGTTAGACCTGAGGATCACGGCGCCCAGCTGAGCTGTGAAGCCC
ATAATTCTGTGTCCGCCGGCACACAAGAGCACGGCATCACCCTGCAAGTGACCTTTCCACCTAGCGCCAT
CATCATCCTGGGCAGCGCCTCTCAGACCGAGAACAAGAATGTGACCCTGTCCTGCGTGTCCAAGAGCAGC
AGACCTAGAGTGCTGCTGAGATGGTGGCTTGGATGGCGTCAGCTGCTGCCCATGGAAGAGACAGTGATGG
ATGGCCTGCACGGCGGCCACATCTCTATGAGCAATCTGACCTTCCTGGCCAGAAGAGAGGACAACGGCCT
GACACTGACATGCGAGGCCTTCTCCGAGGCCTTTACCAAAGAGACATTCAAGAAGTCCCTGATCCTGAAC
GTGAAGTACCCCGCTCAGAAGCTGTGGATCGAAGGCCCTCCTGAGGGACAGAAACTGAGAGCTGGAACAA
GAGTGCGCCTCGTGTGCCTGGCCATTGGAGGAAATCCTGAGCCTAGCCTGATGTGGTACAAGGACAGCAG
AACCGTGACCGAGAGCAGACTGCCCCAAGAGTCCAGAAGAGTGCACCTGGGCTCTGTGGAAAAGAGCGGC
AGCACCTTCAGCAGAGAACTGGTGCTGGTTACAGGCCCCTCCGACAACCAGGCCAAGTTTACCTGTAAAG
CCGGCCAGCTGAGTGCCTCCACACAGCTGGCTGTTCAGTTCCCACCTACCAACGTGACAATCCTGGCCAA
CGCTTCTGCTCTGAGGCCTGGGGATGCTCTGAATCTGACTTGCGTGTCCGTGTCCAGCAATCCTCCAGTG
AATCTGAGCTGGGACAAAGAGGGCGAGAGACTCGAAGGTGTTGCTGCCCCTCCTAGAAGGGCCCCTTTTA
AAGGATCTGCAGCCGCTAGAAGCGTGCTGCTCCAGGTGTCATCCAGAGATCACGGCCAGAGAGTGACCTG
TAGAGCCCATTCTGCCGAGCTGAGAGAAACCGTGTCTAGCTTCTACCGGCTCAATGTGCTGTACAGACCC
GAGTTCCTGGGCGAGCAGGTTCTGGTGGTTACAGCTGTTGAACAGGGCGAAGCTCTGCTGCCCGTGTCTG
TGTCTGCTAATCCCGCTCCTGAGGCCTTCAACTGGACCTTCAGAGGCTACAGACTGAGCCCTGCTGGCGG
ACCCAGACACAGGATTCTTTCTAGCGGAGCCCTGCACCTGTGGAACGTGACCAGAGCCGATGATGGCCTG
TATCAGCTGCACTGCCAGAATAGCGAAGGCACAGCCGAAGCCAGACTGAGACTGGATGTGCACTACGCCC
CTACCATCAGAGCACTGCAGGACCCCACCGAAGTGAATGTCGGCGGATCTGTGGATATCGTGTGCACCGT
GGACGCTAACCCTATCCTGCCTGGCATGTTCAACTGGGAGAGACTGGGCGAAGATGAGGAAGATCAGTCC
CTGGACGACATGGAAAAGATCAGCAGAGGCCCTACCGGCAGGCTGAGAATTCATCATGCCAAACTGGCCC
AGGCAGGCGCCTACCAGTGTATCGTTGATAATGGCGTGGCCCCTCCTGCTCGGAGACTGCTGAGACTCGT
TGTCAGATTTGCCCCTCAAGTGGAACACCCCACACCTCTGACAAAAGTGGCCGCTGCCGGCGATAGCACA
TCTTCTGCTACACTGCATTGCAGAGCCAGGGGCGTGCCCAACATCGTGTTTACCTGGACCAAGAACGGCG
TGCCCCTGGACCTGCAAGATCCTAGATACACCGAGCACACCTACCACCAAGGCGGAGTGCATAGCAGCCT
GCTGACCATTGCTAACGTGTCAGCCGCTCAGGACTACGCCCTGTTTACATGCACAGCCACAAACGCCCTG
GGCTCCGACCAGACAAATATCCAGCTCGTGTCCATCAGCAGACCCGATCCTCCATCTGGCCTGAAGGTGG
TGTCTCTGACACCTCACTCTGTGGGCCTCGAGTGGAAGCCTGGATTTGATGGTGGACTGCCTCAGCGGTT
CTGCATCAGATATGAGGCCCTGGGCACCCCTGGCTTTCACTATGTTGATGTGGTGCCACCTCAGGCTACC
ACATTCACCCTGACAGGCCTGCAGCCTAGCACAAGATACAGAGTGTGGCTGCTGGCCTCTAATGCCCTGG
GAGATTCTGGACTGGCCGACAAGGGAACCCAGCTGCCTATTACAACACCCGGACTGCACCAGCCTAGCGG
CGAACCTGAAGATCAGCTGCCAACCGAGCCACCTTCTGGCGCGCCGGAAGATCAAGTTGATCCAAGATTG
ATTGATGGCAAGGGCGGATCTCTGGAGGTGCTGTTCCAGGGACCAGGCGGAAGCGGCAATCCCGGCGGCG
ATCTGGCCCCCCAGATGCTGCGCGAGCTGCAGGAGACCAATGCCGCCCTGCAGGACGTGCGCGAGCTGCT
GCGCCACCGCGTGAAGGAGATCACCTTCCTGAAGAACACCGTGATGGAGTGCGACGCCTGCGGTATGCAG
CCCTCTAGAGGCTCCGGCTCCATCATCCCAGTTGAGGAGGAGAACCCGGACTTCTGGAACCGCGAGGCAG
CCGAGGCCCTGGGTGCCGCCAAGAAGCTGCAGCCTGCACAGACAGCCGCCAAGAACCTCATCATCTTCCT
GGGCGATGGGATGGGGGTGTCTACGGTGACAGCTGCCAGGATCCTAAAAGGGCAGAAGAAGGACAAACTG
GGGCCTGAGATACCCCTGGCCATGGACCGCTTCCCATATGTGGCTCTGTCCAAGACATACAATGTAGACA
AACATGTGCCAGACAGTGGAGCCACAGCCACGGCCTACCTGTGCGGGGTCAAGGGCAACTTCCAGACCAT
TGGCTTGAGTGCAGCCGCCCGCTTTAACCAGTGCAACACGACACGCGGCAACGAGGTCATCTCCGTGATG
AATCGGGCCAAGAAAGCAGGGAAGTCAGTGGGAGTGGTAACCACCACACGAGTGCAGCACGCCTCGCCAG
CCGGCACCTACGCCCACACGGTGAACCGCAACTGGTACTCGGACGCCGACGTGCCTGCCTCGGCCCGCCA
GGAGGGGTGCCAGGACATCGCTACGCAGCTCATCTCCAACATGGACATTGACGTGATCCTAGGTGGAGGC
CGAAAGTACATGTTTCGCATGGGAACCCCAGACCCTGAGTACCCAGATGACTACAGCCAAGGTGGGACCA
GGCTGGACGGGAAGAATCTGGTGCAGGAATGGCTGGCGAAGCGCCAGGGTGCCCGGTATGTGTGGAACCG
CACTGAGCTCATGCAGGCTTCCCTGGACCCGTCTGTGACCCATCTCATGGGTCTCTTTGAGCCTGGAGAC
ATGAAATACGAGATCCACCGAGACTCCACACTGGACCCCTCCCTGATGGAGATGACAGAGGCTGCCCTGC
GCCTGCTGAGCAGGAACCCCCGCGGCTTCTTCCTCTTCGTGGAGGGTGGTCGCATCGACCATGGTCATCA
TGAAAGCAGGGCTTACCGGGCACTGACTGAGACGATCATGTTCGACGACGCCATTGAGAGGGCGGGCCAG
CTCACCAGCGAGGAGGACACGCTGAGCCTCGTCACTGCCGACCACTCCCACGTCTTCTCCTTCGGAGGCT
ACCCCCTGCGAGGGAGCTCCATCTTCGGGCTGGCCCCTGGCAAGGCCCGGGACAGGAAGGCCTACACGGT
CCTCCTATACGGAAACGGTCCAGGCTATGTGCTCAAGGACGGCGCCCGGCCGGATGTTACCGAGAGCGAG
AGCGGGAGCCCCGAGTATCGGCAGCAGTCAGCAGTGCCCCTGGACGAAGAGACCCACGCAGGCGAGGACG
TGGCGGTGTTCGCGCGCGGCCCGCAGGCGCACCTGGTTCACGGCGTGCAGGAGCAGACCTTCATAGCGCA
CGTCATGGCCTTCGCCGCCTGCCTGGAGCCCTACACCGCCTGCGACCTGGCGCCCCCCGCCGGCACCACC
GACGCCGCGCACCCGGGTGGCGGAGGACTGAACGACATCTTCGAGGCTCAGAAAATCGAATGGCACGAAC
ATCACCATCACCATCACCATCACCATTAAGGCCGGCCTGTAGTCACTGGCACAACGCGTTACCCGGTAAG
CCAATCGGGTATACACGGTCGTCATACTGCAGACAGGGTTCTTCTACTTTGCAAGATAGTCTTGAGTAGT
AAAATAAATAGATAGAGAAAATCAGCCTCGACTGTGCCTTCTAGTTGCCAGCCATCTGTTGTTTGCCCCT
CCCCCGTGCCTTCCTTGACCCTGGAAGGTGCCACTCCCACTGTCCTTTCCTAATAAAATGAGGAAATTGC
ATCACAACACTCAACCCTATCTCGGTCTATTCTTTTGATTTATAAGGGATTTTGCCGATTTCGGCCTATT
GGTTAAAAAATGAGCTGATTTAACAAAAATTTAACGCGAATTAATTCTGTGGAATGTGTGTCAGTTAGGG
TGTGGAAAGTCCCCAGGCTCCCCAGCAGGCAGAAGTATGCAAAGCATGCATCTCAATTAGTCAGCAACCA
GGTGTGGAAAGTCCCCAGGCTCCCCAGCAGGCAGAAGTATGCAAAGCATGCATCTCAATTAGTCAGCAAC
CATAGTCCCGCCCCTAACTCCGCCCATCCCGCCCCTAACTCCGCCCAGTTCCGCCCATTCTCCGCCCCAT
GGCTGACTAATTTTTTTTATTTATGCAGAGGCCGAGGCCGCCTCTGCCTCTGAGCTATTCCAGAAGTAGT
GAGGAGGCTTTTTTGGAGGCCTAGGCTTTTGCAAAAAGCTCCCGGGAGCTTGTATATCCATTTTCGGATC
TGATCAGCACGTGTTGACAATTAATCATCGGCATAGTATATCGGCATAGTATAATACGACAAGGTGAGGA
ACTAAACCATGACCGAGTACAAGCCCACGGTGCGCCTCGCCACCCGCGACGACGTCCCCAGGGCCGTACG
CACCCTCGCCGCCGCGTTCGCCGACTACCCCGCCACGCGCCACACCGTCGATCCGGACCGCCACATCGAG
CGGGTCACCGAGCTGCAAGAACTCTTCCTCACGCGCGTCGGGCTCGACATCGGCAAGGTGTGGGTCGCGG
ACGACGGCGCCGCGGTGGCGGTCTGGACCACGCCGGAGAGCGTCGAAGCGGGGGCGGTGTTCGCCGAGAT
CGGCCCGCGCATGGCCGAGTTGAGCGGTTCCCGGCTGGCCGCGCAGCAACAGATGGAAGGCCTCCTGGCG
CCGCACCGGCCCAAGGAGCCCGCGTGGTTCCTGGCCACCGTCGGCGTCTCGCCCGACCACCAGGGCAAGG
GTCTGGGCAGCGCCGTCGTGCTCCCCGGAGTGGAGGCGGCCGAGCGCGCCGGGGTGCCCGCCTTCCTGGA
GACATCCGCGCCCCGCAACCTCCCCTTCTACGAGCGGCTCGGCTTCACCGTCACCGCCGACGTCGAGGTG
CCCGAAGGACCGCGCACCTGGTGCATGACCCGCAAGCCCGGTGCCTGACACGTGCTACGAGATTTCGATT
CCACCGCCGCCTTCTATGAAAGGTTGGGCTTCGGAATCGTTTTCCGGGACGCCGGCTGGATGATCCTCCA
GCGCGGGGATCTCATGCTGGAGTTCTTCGCCCACCCCAACTTGTTTATTGCAGCTTATAATGGTTACAAA
TAAAGCAATAGCATCACAAATTTCACAAATAAAGCATTTTTTTCACTGCATTCTAGTTGTGGTTTGTCCA
AACTCATCAATGTATCTTATCATGTCTGTATACCGTCGACCTCTAGCTAGAGCTTGGCGTAATCATGGTC
ATTACCAATGCTTAATCAGTGAGGCACCTATCTCAGCGATCTGTCTATTTCGTTCATCCATAGTTGCCTG
ACTCCCCGTCGTGTAGATAACTACGATACGGGAGGGCTTACCATCTGGCCCCAGCGCTGCGATGATACCG
CGAGAACCACGCTCACCGGCTCCGGATTTATCAGCAATAAACCAGCCAGCCGGAAGGGCCGAGCGCAGAA
GTGGTCCTGCAACTTTATCCGCCTCCATCCAGTCTATTAATTGTTGCCGGGAAGCTAGAGTAAGTAGTTC
GCCAGTTAATAGTTTGCGCAACGTTGTTGCCATCGCTACAGGCATCGTGGTGTCACGCTCGTCGTTTGGT
ATGGCTTCATTCAGCTCCGGTTCCCAACGATCAAGGCGAGTTACATGATCCCCCATGTTGTGCAAAAAAG
CGGTTAGCTCCTTCGGTCCTCCGATCGTTGTCAGAAGTAAGTTGGCCGCAGTGTTATCACTCATGGTTAT
GGCAGCACTGCATAATTCTCTTACTGTCATGCCATCCGTAAGATGCTTTTCTGTGACTGGTGAGTACTCA
ACCAAGTCATTCTGAGAATAGTGTATGCGGCGACCGAGTTGCTCTTGCCCGGCGTCAATACGGGATAATA
CCGCGCCACATAGCAGAACTTTAAAAGTGCTCATCATTGGAAAACGTTCTTCGGGGCGAAAACTCTCAAG
GATCTTACCGCTGTTGAGATCCAGTTCGATGTAACCCACTCGTGCACCCAACTGATCTTCAGCATCTTTT
ACTTTCACCAGCGTTTCTGGGTGAGCAAAAACAGGAAGGCAAAATGCCGCAAAAAAGGGAATAAGGGCGA
CACGGAAATGTTGAATACTCATATTCTTCCTT
