>Addgene plasmid #157587 | pD649-HAsp-NPHS1-COMP5AP-AviTag-9xHis | depositor partial sequence | sequence record 304284 | insert (extracellular domain)
CAACTTGCTATTCCTGCTTCCGTGCCTAGAGGCTTTTGGGCCCTGCCTGAGAATCTGACAGTGGTGGAAG
GCGCCAGCGTGGAACTGAGATGCGGAGTGTCTACACCTGGATCTGCCGTGCAGTGGGCCAAAGATGGACT
GCTGCTTGGCCCCGATCCTAGAATCCCTGGCTTCCCCAGATACAGACTGGAAGGCGATCCTGCCAGAGGC
GAGTTCCATCTGCACATCGAGGCCTGCGATCTGAGCGACGATGCCGAGTATGAGTGCCAAGTGGGCAGAT
CTGAGATGGGCCCTGAGCTGGTGTCTCCCAGAGTGATCCTGTCTATCCTGGTGCCTCCTAAACTGCTGCT
GCTGACACCTGAGGCCGGCACAATGGTTACATGGGTGGCCGGACAAGAGTACGTGGTCAATTGTGTGTCT
GGCGACGCCAAGCCTGCTCCTGATATCACAATCCTGCTGAGCGGCCAGACCATCAGCGACATCAGCGCCA
ATGTGAATGAGGGCAGCCAGCAGAAACTGTTCACCGTGGAAGCCACCGCCAGAGTGACACCCAGAAGCAG
CGATAACAGACAGCTGCTCGTGTGCGAAGCCAGCTCTCCTGCTCTGGAAGCCCCTATCAAGGCCAGCTTC
ACCGTGAACGTGCTGTTCCCTCCTGGACCTCCTGTGATTGAGTGGCCTGGACTGGATGAGGGACACGTTC
GAGCTGGACAGAGCCTGGAACTGCCTTGTGTGGCTAGAGGCGGAAATCCTCTGGCTACCCTGCAGTGGCT
GAAGAATGGCCAGCCTGTGTCTACCGCCTGGGGAACAGAACATACACAGGCCGTGGCCAGATCCGTGCTG
GTCATGACAGTTAGACCTGAGGATCACGGCGCCCAGCTGAGCTGTGAAGCCCATAATTCTGTGTCCGCCG
GCACACAAGAGCACGGCATCACCCTGCAAGTGACCTTTCCACCTAGCGCCATCATCATCCTGGGCAGCGC
CTCTCAGACCGAGAACAAGAATGTGACCCTGTCCTGCGTGTCCAAGAGCAGCAGACCTAGAGTGCTGCTG
AGATGGTGGCTTGGATGGCGTCAGCTGCTGCCCATGGAAGAGACAGTGATGGATGGCCTGCACGGCGGCC
ACATCTCTATGAGCAATCTGACCTTCCTGGCCAGAAGAGAGGACAACGGCCTGACACTGACATGCGAGGC
CTTCTCCGAGGCCTTTACCAAAGAGACATTCAAGAAGTCCCTGATCCTGAACGTGAAGTACCCCGCTCAG
AAGCTGTGGATCGAAGGCCCTCCTGAGGGACAGAAACTGAGAGCTGGAACAAGAGTGCGCCTCGTGTGCC
TGGCCATTGGAGGAAATCCTGAGCCTAGCCTGATGTGGTACAAGGACAGCAGAACCGTGACCGAGAGCAG
ACTGCCCCAAGAGTCCAGAAGAGTGCACCTGGGCTCTGTGGAAAAGAGCGGCAGCACCTTCAGCAGAGAA
CTGGTGCTGGTTACAGGCCCCTCCGACAACCAGGCCAAGTTTACCTGTAAAGCCGGCCAGCTGAGTGCCT
CCACACAGCTGGCTGTTCAGTTCCCACCTACCAACGTGACAATCCTGGCCAACGCTTCTGCTCTGAGGCC
TGGGGATGCTCTGAATCTGACTTGCGTGTCCGTGTCCAGCAATCCTCCAGTGAATCTGAGCTGGGACAAA
GAGGGCGAGAGACTCGAAGGTGTTGCTGCCCCTCCTAGAAGGGCCCCTTTTAAAGGATCTGCAGCCGCTA
GAAGCGTGCTGCTCCAGGTGTCATCCAGAGATCACGGCCAGAGAGTGACCTGTAGAGCCCATTCTGCCGA
GCTGAGAGAAACCGTGTCTAGCTTCTACCGGCTCAATGTGCTGTACAGACCCGAGTTCCTGGGCGAGCAG
GTTCTGGTGGTTACAGCTGTTGAACAGGGCGAAGCTCTGCTGCCCGTGTCTGTGTCTGCTAATCCCGCTC
CTGAGGCCTTCAACTGGACCTTCAGAGGCTACAGACTGAGCCCTGCTGGCGGACCCAGACACAGGATTCT
TTCTAGCGGAGCCCTGCACCTGTGGAACGTGACCAGAGCCGATGATGGCCTGTATCAGCTGCACTGCCAG
AATAGCGAAGGCACAGCCGAAGCCAGACTGAGACTGGATGTGCACTACGCCCCTACCATCAGAGCACTGC
AGGACCCCACCGAAGTGAATGTCGGCGGATCTGTGGATATCGTGTGCACCGTGGACGCTAACCCTATCCT
GCCTGGCATGTTCAACTGGGAGAGACTGGGCGAAGATGAGGAAGATCAGTCCCTGGACGACATGGAAAAG
ATCAGCAGAGGCCCTACCGGCAGGCTGAGAATTCATCATGCCAAACTGGCCCAGGCAGGCGCCTACCAGT
GTATCGTTGATAATGGCGTGGCCCCTCCTGCTCGGAGACTGCTGAGACTCGTTGTCAGATTTGCCCCTCA
AGTGGAACACCCCACACCTCTGACAAAAGTGGCCGCTGCCGGCGATAGCACATCTTCTGCTACACTGCAT
TGCAGAGCCAGGGGCGTGCCCAACATCGTGTTTACCTGGACCAAGAACGGCGTGCCCCTGGACCTGCAAG
ATCCTAGATACACCGAGCACACCTACCACCAAGGCGGAGTGCATAGCAGCCTGCTGACCATTGCTAACGT
GTCAGCCGCTCAGGACTACGCCCTGTTTACATGCACAGCCACAAACGCCCTGGGCTCCGACCAGACAAAT
ATCCAGCTCGTGTCCATCAGCAGACCCGATCCTCCATCTGGCCTGAAGGTGGTGTCTCTGACACCTCACT
CTGTGGGCCTCGAGTGGAAGCCTGGATTTGATGGTGGACTGCCTCAGCGGTTCTGCATCAGATATGAGGC
CCTGGGCACCCCTGGCTTTCACTATGTTGATGTGGTGCCACCTCAGGCTACCACATTCACCCTGACAGGC
CTGCAGCCTAGCACAAGATACAGAGTGTGGCTGCTGGCCTCTAATGCCCTGGGAGATTCTGGACTGGCCG
ACAAGGGAACCCAGCTGCCTATTACAACACCCGGACTGCACCAGCCTAGCGGCGAACCTGAAGATCAGCT
GCCAACCGAGCCACCTTCT
